Addgene plasmid #14325: pAG303GAL-EYFP-ccdB
Purpose: (Empty Backbone)
Depositing lab: Susan Lindquist. Depositing organization: Whitehead Institute for Biomedical Research. Publication: A suite of Gateway cloning vectors for high-throughput genetic analysis in Saccharomyces cerevisiae. Alberti S, Gitler AD, Lindquist S. Yeast. 2007 Oct . 24(10):913-9. 10.1002/yea.1502 PubMed 17583893.
Backbone
  Vector backbone: pRS303
  Vector type: Yeast Expression ; Gateway Destination
  Selectable markers: HIS3
Growth in bacteria
  Bacterial resistance: Chloramphenicol and Ampicillin, 25 & 100 μg/mL
  Growth temperature: 37°C
  Growth strain: ccdB Survival
  Growth instructions: DB3.1, ccdB Survival
  Copy number: Unknown
Gene/Insert
  Gene/Insert name: None
  Tag / fusion protein: EYFP (N terminal on backbone)
  Cloning method: Gateway Cloning
  Sequencing primers: 5′ EGFP-C
Terms and licenses: Academic/Nonprofit Terms; Industry Terms: Not Available to Industry
Depositor comments: Type of plasmid: integrating. This plasmid contains the Gateway technology from Invitrogen; Invitrogen requires purchasing of Gateway Clonase for carrying out the Gateway recombinational cloning reaction http://www.invitrogen.com Please note that the full plasmid sequence is provided as a reference only, and may not match the exact sequence of the plasmid.
How to cite: pAG303GAL-EYFP-ccdB was a gift from Susan Lindquist (Addgene plasmid # 14325 ; http://n2t.net/addgene:14325 ; RRID:Addgene_14325)
