[The description below was written by a language model from this plasmid's Addgene catalogue record and pLannotate feature annotations shown in this document.]
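Description:
pAG303GAL-EYFP-ccdB is an empty Gateway destination vector for galactose-inducible expression of N-terminally EYFP-tagged proteins in Saccharomyces cerevisiae. It is built on the pRS303 backbone and is described by the depositor as an integrating plasmid. Consistent with this, the feature table shows no yeast replication origin or centromere, so stable maintenance in yeast depends on insertion into the genome, with the HIS3 gene and its own promoter providing selection by histidine prototrophy. In E. coli the plasmid replicates from a high-copy ColE1/pUC-type origin and carries AmpR (β-lactamase). An f1 origin and remnants of the pBluescript-derived lacZα/MCS region, flanked by T7 and T3 promoters, are also present.

The expression cassette consists of the Gal4-regulated GAL1 promoter, the EYFP coding sequence, the Gateway cassette and the CYC1 terminator. The Gateway cassette is bounded by attR1 and attR2 and contains a chloramphenicol acetyltransferase gene (CmR) plus the ccdB toxin gene. Because CcdB poisons DNA gyrase in ordinary E. coli, the unrecombined vector must be propagated in a ccdB-tolerant strain, under both chloramphenicol and ampicillin selection. In an LR Clonase reaction with an attL-flanked entry clone, the CmR-ccdB segment is replaced by the gene of interest. This places the gene downstream of EYFP to create an N-terminal fluorescent fusion, while ccdB counter-selects against unrecombined vector in standard strains.

The vector belongs to a suite of yeast Gateway plasmids designed for high-throughput genetic analysis, and suits inducible expression and fluorescence-based localisation of proteins from an integrated copy. The deposited full sequence is noted as a reference only and may not match the physical plasmid exactly.
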