Features (pLannotate 1.2.2; 29 found; start..end, strand, type, name):
    137..186     +  misc_feature   bom (fragment): basis of mobility region from pBR322
    191..265     -  CDS            MRM1 (fragment): MRM1_YEAST - Also known as PET56 From Saccharomyces cerevisiae (strain ATCC 204508 / S288c) (Baker's yeast).
    315..502     +  promoter       HIS3 promoter: S. cerevisiae HIS3
    503..1162    +  CDS            HIS3: imidazoleglycerol-phosphate dehydratase, required for histidine biosynthesis; S. cerevisiae HIS3; yeast auxotrophic marker
   1119..1412    +  CDS            YO201_YEAST (fragment): Protein uncertain: Swiss-Prot protein existence level 5. From Saccharomyces cerevisiae (strain ATCC 204508 / S288c) (Baker's yeast).
   1369..1422    +  misc_feature   bom (fragment): basis of mobility region from pBR322
   1423..1878    -  rep_origin     f1 ori (sequence partly withheld): f1 bacteriophage origin of replication; arrow indicates direction of (+) strand synthesis
   1886..2043    -  CDS            lacZα (fragment): LacZα fragment of β-galactosidase; lacZ fragment
   2046..2064    +  promoter       T7 promoter: promoter for bacteriophage T7 RNA polymerase
   2084..2525    +  promoter       GAL1 promoter: S. cerevisiae GAL1; inducible promoter, regulated by Gal4
   2540..2563    +  misc_feature   MCS (fragment): pBluescript multiple cloning site
   2569..3285    +  CDS            EYFP: EYFP is a basic (constitutively fluorescent) green/yellow fluorescent protein published in 1996, derived from Aequorea victoria. It is reported to be a very rapidly-maturing weak dimer with high acid sensitivity.
   3310..3434    +  protein_bind   attR1: mutant version of attR; recombination site for the Gateway® LR reaction LR Clonase™
   3459..3489    +  promoter       lac UV5 promoter: E. coli lac promoter with an "up" mutation
   3513..3542    +  promoter       cat promoter (fragment): promoter of the E. coli cat gene encoding chloramphenicol acetyltransferase
   3543..4202    +  CDS            CmR: chloramphenicol acetyltransferase; cat; confers resistance to chloramphenicol
   4384..4542    +  CDS            ccdA (fragment): CCDA_ECO57 - Also known as H, letA. Experimental evidence at protein level: Swiss-Prot protein existence level 1. Antitoxin component of a type II toxin-antitoxin (TA) system which inhibits the post-segregational killing (PSK) of plasmid-free cells, also referred to as a plasmid addiction system. Binds to and blocks the activity of CcdB; will also remove bound CcdB protein from the CcdB-GyrA complex by forming a CcdA-CcdB complex, a process termed rejuvenation. Functions as a transcriptional corepressor for the ccdAB operon, repression also requires CcdB (By similarity). From Escherichia coli
   4547..4849    +  CDS            ccdB: CCDB_ECOLI - Also known as G, letB, letD. Experimental evidence at protein level: Swiss-Prot protein existence level 1. Toxic component of a type II toxin-antitoxin (TA) system, functioning in plasmid maintainence. Responsible for the post- segregational killing (PSK) of plasmid-free cells, also referred to as a plasmid addiction system. Half-life of over 2 hours. Cell killing by CcdB is accompanied by filamentation, defects in chromosome and plasmid segregation, defects in cell division, formation of anucleate cells, decreased DNA synthesis and plasmid loss. Interferes with the activity of DN
   4893..5017    -  protein_bind   attR2: mutant version of attR; recombination site for the Gateway® LR reaction LR Clonase™
   5024..5271    +  terminator     CYC1 terminator: S. cerevisiae CYC1; transcription terminator for CYC1
   5294..5312    -  promoter       T3 promoter: promoter for bacteriophage T3 RNA polymerase
   5357..5373    -  protein_bind   lac operator: The lac repressor binds to the lac operator to inhibit transcription in E. coli. This inhibition can be relieved by adding lactose or isopropyl-β-D-thiogalactopyranoside (IPTG). lac repressor encoded by lacI
   5381..5411    -  promoter       lac promoter: promoter for the E. coli lac operon
   5426..5447    -  protein_bind   CAP binding site: CAP binding activates transcription in the presence of cAMP. E. coli catabolite activator protein
   5460..5552    -  CDS            lacI (fragment): lac repressor; lacI; The lac repressor binds to the lac operator to inhibit transcription in E. coli. This inhibition can be relieved by adding lactose or isopropyl-β-D-thiogalactopyranoside (IPTG).
   5735..6323    -  rep_origin     ori: high-copy-number ColE1/pMB1/pBR322/pUC origin of replication
   6494..7354    -  CDS            AmpR: β-lactamase; bla; confers resistance to ampicillin, carbenicillin, and related antibiotics
   7355..7459    -  promoter       AmpR promoter: bla
   7544..35      +  CDS            rop (fragment) (across the origin): Rop protein, which maintains plasmids at low copy number; rop
>Addgene plasmid #14325 | pAG303GAL-EYFP-ccdB | depositor full sequence | sequence record 7988 | Author sequence
TCGCGCGTTTCGGTGATGACGGTGAAAACCTCTGACACATGCAGCTCCCGGAGACGGTCACAGCTTGTCT
GTAAGCGGATGCCGGGAGCAGACAAGCCCGTCAGGGCGCGTCAGCGGGTGTTGGCGGGTGTCGGGGCTGG
CTTAACTATGCGGCATCAGAGCAGATTGTACTGAGAGTGCACCATAATTCCGTTTTAAGAGCTTGGTGAG
CGCTAGGAGTCACTGCCAGGTATCGTTTGAACACGGCATTAGTCAGGGAAGTCATAACACAGTCCTTTCC
CGCAATTTTCTTTTTCTATTACTCTTGGCCTCCTCTAGTACACTCTATATTTTTTTATGCCTCGGTAATG
ATTTTCATTTTTTTTTTTCCACCTAGCGGATGACTCTTTTTTTTTCTTAGCGATTGGCATTATCACATAA
TGAATTATACATTATATAAAGTAATGTGATTTCTTCGAAGAATATACTAAAAAATGAGCAGGCAAGATAA
ACGAAGGCAAAGATGACAGAGCAGAAAGCCCTAGTAAAGCGTATTACAAATGAAACCAAGATTCAGATTG
CGATCTCTTTAAAGGGTGGTCCCCTAGCGATAGAGCACTCGATCTTCCCAGAAAAAGAGGCAGAAGCAGT
AGCAGAACAGGCCACACAATCGCAAGTGATTAACGTCCACACAGGTATAGGGTTTCTGGACCATATGATA
CATGCTCTGGCCAAGCATTCCGGCTGGTCGCTAATCGTTGAGTGCATTGGTGACTTACACATAGACGACC
ATCACACCACTGAAGACTGCGGGATTGCTCTCGGTCAAGCTTTTAAAGAGGCCCTACTGGCGCGTGGAGT
AAAAAGGTTTGGATCAGGATTTGCGCCTTTGGATGAGGCACTTTCCAGAGCGGTGGTAGATCTTTCGAAC
AGGCCGTACGCAGTTGTCGAACTTGGTTTGCAAAGGGAGAAAGTAGGAGATCTCTCTTGCGAGATGATCC
CGCATTTTCTTGAAAGCTTTGCAGAGGCTAGCAGAATTACCCTCCACGTTGATTGTCTGCGAGGCAAGAA
TGATCATCACCGTAGTGAGAGTGCGTTCAAGGCTCTTGCGGTTGCCATAAGAGAAGCCACCTCGCCCAAT
GGTACCAACGATGTTCCCTCCACCAAAGGTGTTCTTATGTAGTGACACCGATTATTTAAAGCTGCAGCAT
ACGATATATATACATGTGTATATATGTATACCTATGAATGTCAGTAAGTATGTATACGAACAGTATGATA
CTGAAGATGACAAGGTAATGCATCATTCTATACGTGTCATTCTGAACGAGGCGCGCTTTCCTTTTTTCTT
TTTGCTTTTTCTTTTTTTTTCTCTTGAACTCGACGGATCATATGCGGTGTGAAATACCGCACAGATGCGT
AAGGAGAAAATACCGCATCAGGAAATTGTAAACGTTAATATTTTGTTAAAATTCGCGTTAAATTTTTGTT
AAATCAGCTCATTTTTTAACCAATAGGCCGAAATCGGCAAAATCCCTTATAAATCAAAAGAATAGACCGA
GATAGGGT
[37 nt withheld, positions 1549-1585]
AAAGAACGTGGACTCCAACGTCAAAGG
[49 nt withheld, positions 1613-1661]
T
[91 nt withheld, positions 1663-1753]
G
[124 nt withheld, positions 1755-1878]
CGCGCCATTCGCCATTCAGGCTGCGCAACTGTTGGGAAGGGCGATCGGTGCGGGCCTCTTCGCTATTACG
CCAGCTGGCGAAGGGGGGATGTGCTGCAAGGCGATTAAGTTGGGTAACGCCAGGGTTTTCCCAGTCACGA
CGTTGTAAAACGACGGCCAGTGAATTGTAATACGACTCACTATAGGGCGAATTGGAGCTCTAGTACGGAT
TAGAAGCCGCCGAGCGGGCGACAGCCCTCCGACGGAAGACTCTCCTCCGTGCGTCCTCGTCTTCACCGGT
CGCGTTCCTGAAACGCAGATGTGCCTCGCGCCGCACTGCTCCGAACAATAAAGATTCTACAATACTAGCT
TTTATGGTTATGAAGAGGAAAAATTGGCAGTAACCTGGCCCCACAAACCTTCAAATTAACGAATCAAATT
AACAACCATAGGATGATAATGCGATTAGTTTTTTAGCCTTATTTCTGGGGTAATTAATCAGCGAAGCGAT
GATTTTTGATCTATTAACAGATATATAAATGGAAAAGCTGCATAACCACTTTAACTAATACTTTCAACAT
TTTCAGTTTGTATTACTTCTTATTCAAATGTCATAAAAGTATCAACAAAAAATTGTTAATATACCTCTAT
ACTTTAACGTCAAGGAGAAAAAACCCCGGATTCTAGAACTAGTGGATCCCCCGGGACAAAATGGTGAGCA
AGGGCGAGGAGCTGTTCACCGGGGTGGTGCCCATCCTGGTCGAGCTGGACGGCGACGTAAACGGCCACAA
GTTCAGCGTGTCCGGCGAGGGCGAGGGCGATGCCACCTACGGCAAGCTGACCCTGAAGTTCATCTGCACC
ACCGGCAAGCTGCCCGTGCCCTGGCCCACCCTCGTGACCACCTTCGGCTACGGCCTGCAGTGCTTCGCCC
GCTACCCCGACCACATGAAGCAGCACGACTTCTTCAAGTCCGCCATGCCCGAAGGCTACGTCCAGGAGCG
CACCATCTTCTTCAAGGACGACGGCAACTACAAGACCCGCGCCGAGGTGAAGTTCGAGGGCGACACCCTG
GTGAACCGCATCGAGCTGAAGGGCATCGACTTCAAGGAGGACGGCAACATCCTGGGGCACAAGCTGGAGT
ACAACTACAACAGCCACAACGTCTATATCATGGCCGACAAGCAGAAGAACGGCATCAAGGTGAACTTCAA
GATCCGCCACAACATCGAGGACGGCAGCGTGCAGCTCGCCGACCACTACCAGCAGAACACCCCCATCGGC
GACGGCCCCGTGCTGCTGCCCGACAACCACTACCTGAGCTACCAGTCCGCCCTGAGCAAAGACCCCAACG
AGAAGCGCGATCACATGGTCCTGCTGGAGTTCGTGACCGCCGCCGGGATCACTCTCGGCATGGACGAGCT
GTACAAGGGTGGACCAGGTGGTGGACATCAAACAAGTTTGTACAAAAAAGCTGAACGAGAAACGTAAAAT
GATATAAATATCAATATATTAAATTAGATTTTGCATAAAAAACAGACTACATAATACTGTAAAACACAAC
ATATCCAGTCACTATGGCGGCCGCATTAGGCACCCCAGGCTTTACACTTTATGCTTCCGGCTCGTATAAT
GTGTGGATTTTGAGTTAGGATCCGTCGAGATTTTCAGGAGCTAAGGAAGCTAAAATGGAGAAAAAAATCA
CTGGATATACCACCGTTGATATATCCCAATGGCATCGTAAAGAACATTTTGAGGCATTTCAGTCAGTTGC
TCAATGTACCTATAACCAGACCGTTCAGCTGGATATTACGGCCTTTTTAAAGACCGTAAAGAAAAATAAG
CACAAGTTTTATCCGGCCTTTATTCACATTCTTGCCCGCCTGATGAATGCTCATCCGGAATTCCGTATGG
CAATGAAAGACGGTGAGCTGGTGATATGGGATAGTGTTCACCCTTGTTACACCGTTTTCCATGAGCAAAC
TGAAACGTTTTCATCGCTCTGGAGTGAATACCACGACGATTTCCGGCAGTTTCTACACATATATTCGCAA
GATGTGGCGTGTTACGGTGAAAACCTGGCCTATTTCCCTAAAGGGTTTATTGAGAATATGTTTTTCGTCT
CAGCCAATCCCTGGGTGAGTTTCACCAGTTTTGATTTAAACGTGGCCAATATGGACAACTTCTTCGCCCC
CGTTTTCACCATGGGCAAATATTATACGCAAGGCGACAAGGTGCTGATGCCGCTGGCGATTCAGGTTCAT
CATGCCGTCTGTGATGGCTTCCATGTCGGCAGAATGCTTAATGAATTACAACAGTACTGCGATGAGTGGC
AGGGCGGGGCGTAAACGCCGCGTGGATCCGGCTTACTAAAAGCCAGATAACAGTATGCGTATTTGCGCGC
TGATTTTTGCGGTATAAGAATATATACTGATATGTATACCCGAAGTATGTCAAAAAGAGGTATGCTATGA
AGCAGCGTATTACAGTGACAGTTGACAGCGACAGCTATCAGTTGCTCAAGGCATATATGATGTCAATATC
TCCGGTCTGGTAAGCACAACCATGCAGAATGAAGCCCGTCGTCTGCGTGCCGAACGCTGGAAAGCGGAAA
ATCAGGAAGGGATGGCTGAGGTCGCCCGGTTTATTGAAATGAACGGCTCTTTTGCTGACGAGAACAGGGG
CTGGTGAAATGCAGTTTAAGGTTTACACCTATAAAAGAGAGAGCCGTTATCGTCTGTTTGTGGATGTACA
GAGTGATATTATTGACACGCCCGGGCGACGGATGGTGATCCCCCTGGCCAGTGCACGTCTGCTGTCAGAT
AAAGTCTCCCGTGAACTTTACCCGGTGGTGCATATCGGGGATGAAAGCTGGCGCATGATGACCACCGATA
TGGCCAGTGTGCCGGTCTCCGTTATCGGGGAAGAAGTGGCTGATCTCAGCCACCGCGAAAATGACATCAA
AAACGCCATTAACCTGATGTTCTGGGGAATATAAATGTCAGGCTCCCTTATACACAGCCAGTCTGCAGGT
CGACCATAGTGACTGGATATGTTGTGTTTTACAGTATTATGTAGTCTGTTTTTTATGCAAAATCTAATTT
AATATATTGATATTTATATCATTTTACGTTTCTCGTTCAGCTTTCTTGTACAAAGTGGTTCGATGTCATG
TAATTAGTTATGTCACGCTTACATTCACGCCCTCCCCCCACATCCGCTCTAACCGAAAAGGAAGGAGTTA
GACAACCTGAAGTCTAGGTCCCTATTTATTTTTTTATAGTTATGTTAGTATTAAGAACGTTATTTATATT
TCAAATTTTTCTTTTTTTTCTGTACAGACGCGTGTACGCATGTAACATTATACTGAAAACCTTGCTTGAG
AAGGTTTTGGGACGCTCGAAGGCTTTAATTTGCGGCCGGTACCCAGCTTTTGTTCCCTTTAGTGAGGGTT
AATTCCGAGCTTGGCGTAATCATGGTCATAGCTGTTTCCTGTGTGAAATTGTTATCCGCTCACAATTCCA
CACAACATAGGAGCCGGAAGCATAAAGTGTAAAGCCTGGGGTGCCTAATGAGTGAGGTAACTCACATTAA
TTGCGTTGCGCTCACTGCCCGCTTTCCAGTCGGGAAACCTGTCGTGCCAGCTGCATTAATGAATCGGCCA
ACGCGCGGGGAGAGGCGGTTTGCGTATTGGGCGCTCTTCCGCTTCCTCGCTCACTGACTCGCTGCGCTCG
GTCGTTCGGCTGCGGCGAGCGGTATCAGCTCACTCAAAGGCGGTAATACGGTTATCCACAGAATCAGGGG
ATAACGCAGGAAAGAACATGTGAGCAAAAGGCCAGCAAAAGGCCAGGAACCGTAAAAAGGCCGCGTTGCT
GGCGTTTTTCCATAGGCTCGGCCCCCCTGACGAGCATCACAAAAATCGACGCTCAAGTCAGAGGTGGCGA
AACCCGACAGGACTATAAAGATACCAGGCGTTCCCCCCTGGAAGCTCCCTCGTGCGCTCTCCTGTTCCGA
CCCTGCCGCTTACCGGATACCTGTCCGCCTTTCTCCCTTCGGGAAGCGTGGCGCTTTCTCAATGCTCACG
CTGTAGGTATCTCAGTTCGGTGTAGGTCGTTCGCTCCAAGCTGGGCTGTGTGCACGAACCCCCCGTTCAG
CCCGACCGCTGCGCCTTATCCGGTAACTATCGTCTTGAGTCCAACCCGGTAAGACACGACTTATCGCCAC
TGGCAGCAGCCACTGGTAACAGGATTAGCAGAGCGAGGTATGTAGGCGGTGCTACAGAGTTCTTGAAGTG
GTGGCCTAACTACGGCTACACTAGAAGGACAGTATTTGGTATCTGCGCTCTGCTGAAGCCAGTTACCTTC
GGAAAAAGAGTTGGTAGCTCTTGATCCGGCAAACAAACCACCGCTGGTAGCGGTGGTTTTTTTGTTTGCA
AGCAGCAGATTACGCGCAGAAAAAAAGGATCTCAAGAAGATCCTTTGATCTTTTCTACGGGGTCTGACGC
TCAGTGGAACGAAAACTCACGTTAAGGGATTTTGGTCATGAGATTATCAAAAAGGATCTTCACCTAGATC
CTTTTAAATTAAAAATGAAGTTTTAAATCAATCTAAAGTATATATGAGTAAACTTGGTCTGACAGTTACC
AATGCTTAATCAGTGAGGCACCTATCTCAGCGATCTGTCTATTTCGTTCATCCATAGTTGCCTGACTGCC
CGTCGTGTAGATAACTACGATACGGGAGGGCTTACCATCTGGCCCCAGTGCTGCAATGATACCGCGAGAC
CCACGCTCACCGGCTCCAGATTTATCAGCAATAAACCAGCCAGCCGGAAGGGCCGAGCGCAGAAGTGGTC
CTGCAACTTTATCCGCCTCCATCCAGTCTATTAATTGTTGCCGGGAAGCTAGAGTAAGTAGTTCGCCAGT
TAATAGTTTGCGCAACGTTGTTGCCATTGCTACAGGCATCGTGGTGTCACGCTCGTCGTTTGGTATGGCT
TCATTCAGCTCCGGTTCCCAACGATCAAGGCGAGTTACATGATCCCCCATGTTGTGAAAAAAAGCGGTTA
GCTCCTTCGGTCCTCCGATCGTTGTCAGAAGTAAGTTGGCCGCAGTGTTATCACTCATGGTTATGGCAGC
ACTGCATAATTCTCTTACTGTCATGCCATCCGTAAGATGCTTTTCTGTGACTGGTGAGTACTCAACCAAG
TCATTCTGAGAATAGTGTATGCGGCGACCGAGTTGCTCTTGCCCGGCGTCAATACGGGATAATACCGCGC
CACATAGCAGAACTTTAAAAGTGCTCATCATTGGAAAACGTTCTTCGGGGCGAAAACTCTCAAGGATCTT
ACCGCTGTTGAGATCCAGTTCGATGTAACCCACTCGTGCACCCAACTGATCTTCAGCATCTTTTACTTTC
ACCAGCGTTTCTGGGTGAGCAAAAACAGGAAGGCAAAATGCCGCAAAAAAGGGAATAAGGGCGACACGGA
AATGTTGAATACTCATACTCTTCCTTTTTCAATATTATTGAAGCATTTATCAGGGTTATTGTCTCATGAG
CGGATACATATTTGAATGTATTTAGAAAAATAAACAAATAGGGGTTCCGCGCACATTTCCCCGAAAAGTG
CCACCTGACGTCTTATTATCATGACATTAACCTATAAAAATAGGCGTATCACGAGGCCCTTTCGTC
