>Addgene plasmid #14325 | pAG303GAL-EYFP-ccdB | addgene partial sequence | sequence record 20882 | 14325 with pRS_marker
TTTTAGAGCTTGGTGAGCGCTAGGAGTCACTGCCAGGTATCGTTTGAACACGGCATTAGTCAGGGAAGTC
ATAACACAGTCCTTTCCCGCAATTTTCTTTTTCTATTACTCTTGGCCTCCTCTAGTACACTCTATATTTT
TTTATGCCTCGGTAATGATTTTCATTTTTTTTTTTCCACCTAGCGGATGACTCTTTTTTTTTCTTAGCGA
TTGGCATTATCACATAATGAATTATACATTATATAAAGTAATGTGATTTCTTCGAAGAATATACTAAAAA
ATGAGCAGGCAAGATAAACGAAGGCAAAGATGACAGAGCAGAAAGCCCTAGTAAAGCGTATTACAAATGA
AACCAAGATTCAGATTGCGATCTCTTTAAAGGGTGGTCCCCTAGCGATAGAGCACTCGATCTTCCCAGAA
AAAGAGGCAGAAGCAGTAGCAGAACAGGCCACACAATCGCAAGTGATTAACGTCCACACAGGTATAGGGT
TTCTGGACCATATGATACATGCTCTGGCCAAGCATTCCGGCTGGTCGCTAATCGTTGAGTGCATTGGTGA
CTTACACATAGACGACCATCACACCACTGAAGACTGCGGGATTGCTCTCGGTCAAGCTTTTAAAGAGGCC
CTAGGGGCCGTGCGTGGAGTAAAA
