>Addgene plasmid #14325 | pAG303GAL-EYFP-ccdB | addgene partial sequence | sequence record 20883 | 14325 with EXFP-R
TAGCCTTCGGGCATGGCGGACTTGAAGAAGTCGTGCTGCTTCATGTGGTCGGGGTAGCGGGCGAAGCACT
GCAGGCCGTAGCCGAAGGTGGTCACGAGGGTGGGCCAGGGCACGGGCAGCTTGCCGGTGGTGCAGATGAA
CTTCAGGGTCAGCTTGCCGTAGGTGGCATCGCCCTCGCCCTCGCCGGACACGCTGAACTTGTGGCCGTTT
ACGTCGCCGTCCAGCTCGACCAGGATGGGCACCACCCCGGTGAACAGCTCCTCGCCCTTGCTCACCATTT
TGTCCCGGGGGATCCACTAGTTCTAGAATCCGGGGTTTTTTCTCCTTGACGTTAAAGTATAGAGGTATAT
TAACAATTTTTTGTTGATACTTTTATTACATTTGAATAAGAAGTAATACAAACCGAAAATGTTGAAAGTA
TTAGTTAAAGTGGTTATGCAGTTTTTGCATTTATATATCTGTTAATAGATCAAAAATCATCGCTTCGCTG
ATTAATTACCCCAGAAATAAGGCTAAAAAACTAATCGCATTATCATCCTATGGTTGTTAATTTGATTCCT
TCATTTGAAGGTTTGTGGGGCCAGGTTACTGCCAATTTTTCCT
